>Addgene plasmid #115136 | pCMV-T7-hAcrVA1-NLS(sv40) (BPK5050) | addgene full sequence | sequence record 220499 | Addgene NGS Result
ATGGGCTATGAGGCAAAAGAACGGTACGCTAAAAAGAAGATGCAGGAGAATACAAAAATAGACACACTTA
CAGACGAGCAGCACGACGCACTGGCCCAACTGTGTGCCTTCCGACATAAATTTCACTCCAATAAGGACAG
TCTCTTCCTCTCTGAGTCCGCTTTTAGCGGTGAGTTTTCCTTTGAGATGCAAAGCGATGAAAATAGCAAG
CTGAGAGAAGTAGGTCTTCCCACAATAGAATGGTCATTCTACGACAACAGTCACATTCCGGACGATAGCT
TCCGAGAGTGGTTTAACTTTGCAAACTACTCAGAGCTCTCTGAGACAATACAAGAACAGGGTCTGGAGCT
GGACCTCGACGACGATGAGACATACGAGCTGGTTTATGATGAACTCTATACAGAGGCTATGGGAGAATAT
GAAGAGCTTAATCAAGATATTGAGAAGTATCTGAGGAGGATTGACGAGGAACATGGGACCCAGTATTGCC
CAACCGGGTTTGCCCGCCTTCGAGGATCCGGCGGTGGAGGCAGTGGGCCCAAGAAGAAGAGGAAAGTCTG
ACCGGTCATCATCACCATCACCATTGAGTTTAAACCCGCTGATCAGCCTCGACTGTGCCTTCTAGTTGCC
AGCCATCTGTTGTTTGCCCCTCCCCCGTGCCTTCCTTGACCCTGGAAGGTGCCACTCCCACTGTCCTTTC
CTAATAAAATGAGGAAATTGCATCGCATTGTCTGAGTAGGTGTCATTCTATTCTGGGGGGTGGGGTGGGG
CAGGACAGCAAGGGGGAGGATTGGGAAGACAATAGCAGGCATGCTGGGGATGCGGTGGGCTCTATGGCTT
CTGAGGCGGAAAGAACCAGCTGGGGCTCGATACCGTCGACCTCTAGCTAGAGCTTGGCGTAATCATGGTC
ATAGCTGTTTCCTGTGTGAAATTGTTATCCGCTCACAATTCCACACAACATACGAGCCGGAAGCATAAAG
TGTAAAGCCTAGGGTGCCTAATGAGTGAGCTAACTCACATTAATTGCGTTGCGCTCACTGCCCGCTTTCC
AGTCGGGAAACCTGTCGTGCCAGCTGCATTAATGAATCGGCCAACGCGCGGGGAGAGGCGGTTTGCGTAT
TGGGCGCTCTTCCGCTTCCTCGCTCACTGACTCGCTGCGCTCGGTCGTTCGGCTGCGGCGAGCGGTATCA
GCTCACTCAAAGGCGGTAATACGGTTATCCACAGAATCAGGGGATAACGCAGGAAAGAACATGTGAGCAA
AAGGCCAGCAAAAGGCCAGGAACCGTAAAAAGGCCGCGTTGCTGGCGTTTTTCCATAGGCTCCGCCCCCC
TGACGAGCATCACAAAAATCGACGCTCAAGTCAGAGGTGGCGAAACCCGACAGGACTATAAAGATACCAG
GCGTTTCCCCCTGGAAGCTCCCTCGTGCGCTCTCCTGTTCCGACCCTGCCGCTTACCGGATACCTGTCCG
CCTTTCTCCCTTCGGGAAGCGTGGCGCTTTCTCATAGCTCACGCTGTAGGTATCTCAGTTCGGTGTAGGT
CGTTCGCTCCAAGCTGGGCTGTGTGCACGAACCCCCCGTTCAGCCCGACCGCTGCGCCTTATCCGGTAAC
TATCGTCTTGAGTCCAACCCGGTAAGACACGACTTATCGCCACTGGCAGCAGCCACTGGTAACAGGATTA
GCAGAGCGAGGTATGTAGGCGGTGCTACAGAGTTCTTGAAGTGGTGGCCTAACTACGGCTACACTAGAAG
AACAGTATTTGGTATCTGCGCTCTGCTGAAGCCAGTTACCTTCGGAAAAAGAGTTGGTAGCTCTTGATCC
GGCAAACAAACCACCGCTGGTAGCGGTGGTTTTTTTGTTTGCAAGCAGCAGATTACGCGCAGAAAAAAAG
GATCTCAAGAAGATCCTTTGATCTTTTCTACGGGGTCTGACGCTCAGTGGAACGAAAACTCACGTTAAGG
GATTTTGGTCATGAGATTATCAAAAAGGATCTTCACCTAGATCCTTTTAAATTAAAAATGAAGTTTTAAA
TCAATCTAAAGTATATATGAGTAAACTTGGTCTGACAGTTACCAATGCTTAATCAGTGAGGCACCTATCT
CAGCGATCTGTCTATTTCGTTCATCCATAGTTGCCTGACTCCCCGTCGTGTAGATAACTACGATACGGGA
GGGCTTACCATCTGGCCCCAGTGCTGCAATGATACCGCGAGACCCACGCTCACCGGCTCCAGATTTATCA
GCAATAAACCAGCCAGCCGGAAGGGCCGAGCGCAGAAGTGGTCCTGCAACTTTATCCGCCTCCATCCAGT
CTATTAATTGTTGCCGGGAAGCTAGAGTAAGTAGTTCGCCAGTTAATAGTTTGCGCAACGTTGTTGCCAT
TGCTACAGGCATCGTGGTGTCACGCTCGTCGTTTGGTATGGCTTCATTCAGCTCCGGTTCCCAACGATCA
AGGCGAGTTACATGATCCCCCATGTTGTGCAAAAAAGCGGTTAGCTCCTTCGGTCCTCCGATCGTTGTCA
GAAGTAAGTTGGCCGCAGTGTTATCACTCATGGTTATGGCAGCACTGCATAATTCTCTTACTGTCATGCC
ATCCGTAAGATGCTTTTCTGTGACTGGTGAGTACTCAACCAAGTCATTCTGAGAATAGTGTATGCGGCGA
CCGAGTTGCTCTTGCCCGGCGTCAATACGGGATAATACCGCGCCACATAGCAGAACTTTAAAAGTGCTCA
TCATTGGAAAACGTTCTTCGGGGCGAAAACTCTCAAGGATCTTACCGCTGTTGAGATCCAGTTCGATGTA
ACCCACTCGTGCACCCAACTGATCTTCAGCATCTTTTACTTTCACCAGCGTTTCTGGGTGAGCAAAAACA
GGAAGGCAAAATGCCGCAAAAAAGGGAATAAGGGCGACACGGAAATGTTGAATACTCATACTCTTCCTTT
TTCAATATTATTGAAGCATTTATCAGGGTTATTGTCTCATGAGCGGATACATATTTGAATGTATTTAGAA
AAATAAACAAATAGGGGTTCCGCGCACATTTCCCCGAAAAGTGCCACCTGACGTCGACGGATCGGGAGAT
CGATCTCCCGATCCCCTAGGGTCGACTCTCAGTACAATCTGCTCTGATGCCGCATAGTTAAGCCAGTATC
TGCTCCCTGCTTGTGTGTTGGAGGTCGCTGAGTAGTGCGCGAGCAAAATTTAAGCTACAACAAGGCAAGG
CTTGACCGACAATTGCATGAAGAATCTGCTTAGGGTTAGGCGTTTTGCGCTGCTTCGCGATGTACGGGCC
AGATATACGCGTTGACATTGATTATTGACTAGTTATTAATAGTAATCAATTACGGGGTCATTAGTTCATA
GCCCATATATGGAGTTCCGCGTTACATAACTTACGGTAAATGGCCCGCCTGGCTGACCGCCCAACGACCC
CCGCCCATTGACGTCAATAATGACGTATGTTCCCATAGTAACGCCAATAGGGACTTTCCATTGACGTCAA
TGGGTGGAGTATTTACGGTAAACTGCCCACTTGGCAGTACATCAAGTGTATCATATGCCAAGTACGCCCC
CTATTGACGTCAATGACGGTAAATGGCCCGCCTGGCATTATGCCCAGTACATGACCTTATGGGACTTTCC
TACTTGGCAGTACATCTACGTATTAGTCATCGCTATTACCATGGTGATGCGGTTTTGGCAGTACATCAAT
GGGCGTGGATAGCGGTTTGACTCACGGGGATTTCCAAGTCTCCACCCCATTGACGTCAATGGGAGTTTGT
TTTGGCACCAAAATCAACGGGACTTTCCAAAATGTCGTAACAACTCCGCCCCATTGACGCAAATGGGCGG
TAGGCGTGTACGGTGGGAGGTCTATATAAGCAGAGCTGGTTTAGTGAACCGTCAGATCCGCTAGAGATCC
GCGGCCGCTAATACGACTCACTATAGGGAGAGCCGCCACC
Features (pLannotate 1.2.2; 14 found; start..end, strand, type, name):
    613..837     +  polyA_signal   bGH poly(A) signal: bovine growth hormone polyadenylation signal
    841..862     +  promoter       SV40 promoter (fragment): SV40 enhancer and early promoter
    867..883     +  misc_feature   MCS (fragment): pBluescript multiple cloning site
    932..948     -  protein_bind   lac operator: The lac repressor binds to the lac operator to inhibit transcription in E. coli. This inhibition can be relieved by adding lactose or isopropyl-β-D-thiogalactopyranoside (IPTG). lac repressor encoded by lacI
    956..986     -  promoter       lac promoter: promoter for the E. coli lac operon
   1001..1022    -  protein_bind   CAP binding site: CAP binding activates transcription in the presence of cAMP. E. coli catabolite activator protein
   1035..1127    -  CDS            lacI (fragment): lac repressor; lacI; The lac repressor binds to the lac operator to inhibit transcription in E. coli. This inhibition can be relieved by adding lactose or isopropyl-β-D-thiogalactopyranoside (IPTG).
   1310..1898    -  rep_origin     ori: high-copy-number ColE1/pMB1/pBR322/pUC origin of replication
   2069..2929    -  CDS            AmpR: β-lactamase; bla; confers resistance to ampicillin, carbenicillin, and related antibiotics
   2930..3034    -  promoter       AmpR promoter: bla
   3105..3149    -  misc_feature   bom (fragment): basis of mobility region from pBR322
   3304..3683    +  enhancer       CMV enhancer: human cytomegalovirus immediate early enhancer
   3684..3887    +  promoter       CMV promoter: human cytomegalovirus (CMV) immediate early promoter
   3929..3947    +  promoter       T7 promoter: promoter for bacteriophage T7 RNA polymerase
