[The description below was written by a language model from this plasmid's Addgene catalogue record and pLannotate feature annotations shown in this document.]
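Description:
pCMV-T7-hAcrVA1-NLS(sv40), also called BPK5050, is a small (about 4 kb) mammalian expression plasmid built by Gibson cloning on the JDS246 backbone. It is propagated in E. coli as a high-copy plasmid through a ColE1/pUC-type origin and selected with ampicillin via the β-lactamase gene and its native promoter. The annotation also picks up backbone remnants with no evident role in the design: a lac promoter/operator and CAP site, short fragments of lacI, an SV40 promoter, a pBluescript polylinker and the pBR322 bom region. No mammalian selection marker is annotated, which suggests transient transfection use.

The payload is a synthetic, human codon-optimized open reading frame for AcrVA1, an anti-CRISPR protein, fused at its C-terminus to an SV40 nuclear localization signal so that the inhibitor accumulates in the nucleus. Transcription in mammalian cells is driven by the human cytomegalovirus immediate-early enhancer and promoter, and transcripts are terminated and polyadenylated at the bovine growth hormone poly(A) signal. A T7 promoter lies between the CMV promoter and the coding region, which additionally allows in vitro transcription with T7 RNA polymerase. The automated feature table does not annotate the AcrVA1-NLS coding sequence itself. On the circular map it presumably occupies the unannotated stretch running from just after the T7 promoter, across the sequence origin, to the bGH poly(A) signal. The associated publication concerns the discovery of inhibitors of Type I and Type V CRISPR-Cas systems, so the plasmid is suited to expressing AcrVA1 in human cells to test or exploit inhibition of Type V CRISPR nuclease activity, for example by co-transfection with nuclease and guide RNA constructs.
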