Addgene plasmid #115136: pCMV-T7-hAcrVA1-NLS(sv40) (BPK5050)
Purpose: CMV-T7 promoter expression plasmid for human codon optimized AcrVA1 anti-CRISPR protein with C-terminal NLS
Depositing lab: Joseph Bondy-Denomy & Keith Joung & Benjamin Kleinstiver. Depositing organization: Massachusetts General Hospital. Publication: Discovery of widespread Type I and Type V CRISPR-Cas inhibitors. Marino ND, Zhang JY, Borges AL, Sousa AA, Leon LM, Rauch BJ, Walton RT, Berry JD, Joung JK, Kleinstiver BP, Bondy-Denomy J. Science. 2018 Sep 6. pii: science.aau5174. doi: 10.1126/science.aau5174. PubMed 30190308.
Backbone
  Vector backbone: JDS246 (Plasmid #43861)
  Backbone manufacturer: Joung lab (Addgene Plasmid #43861)
  Vector type: Mammalian Expression
Growth in bacteria
  Bacterial resistance: Ampicillin, 100 μg/mL
  Growth temperature: 37°C
  Growth strain: DH5alpha
  Copy number: High Copy
Gene/Insert
  Gene/Insert name: human codon optimized AcrVA1 anti-CRISPR protein (alt name: BPK5050)
  Species: Synthetic
  Tag / fusion protein: NLS(SV40) (C terminal on insert)
  Cloning method: Gibson Cloning
  Sequencing primers: 5′ CMV-F; 3′ BGH-rev
Terms and licenses: Academic/Nonprofit Terms; Industry Terms: Not Available to Industry
How to cite: pCMV-T7-hAcrVA1-NLS(sv40) (BPK5050) was a gift from Joseph Bondy-Denomy & Keith Joung & Benjamin Kleinstiver (Addgene plasmid # 115136 ; http://n2t.net/addgene:115136 ; RRID:Addgene_115136)
